Addgene plasmid #38196: pMXs-IP-EGFP-mAtg5
Depositing lab: Noboru Mizushima. Depositing organization: University of Tokyo, Graduate School of Medicine. Publication: FIP200, a ULK-interacting protein, is required for autophagosome formation in mammalian cells. Hara T, Takamura A, Kishi C, Iemura S, Natsume T, Guan JL, Mizushima N. J Cell Biol. 2008 May 5. 181(3):497-510. 10.1083/jcb.200712064 PubMed 18443221.
Backbone
  Vector backbone: pMXs-IP
  Backbone manufacturer: Dr. Toshio Kitamura of the University of Tokyo
  Backbone size w/o insert (bp): 5847
  Vector type: Mammalian Expression, Retroviral
  Selectable markers: Puromycin
Growth in bacteria
  Bacterial resistance: Ampicillin, 100 μg/mL
  Growth temperature: 37°C
  Growth strain: DH5alpha
  Copy number: High Copy
Gene/Insert
  Gene/Insert name: autophagy related genes 5 (alt names: Atg5; Apg5)
  Species: M. musculus (mouse)
  Insert size (bp): 830
  GenBank ID: AB048349
  Entrez Gene: Atg5 (a.k.a. 2010107M05Rik, 3110067M24Rik, Apg5l, Atg5l, Paddy)
  Tag / fusion protein: EGFP (N terminal on insert)
  Cloning method: Restriction Enzyme; 5′ cloning site NotI (not destroyed); 3′ cloning site NotI (not destroyed)
  Sequencing primers: 5′ CAGCCCTCACTCCTTCTCTAG; 3′ GAGGAACTGCTTCCTTCACG
Terms and licenses: Academic/Nonprofit Terms; Industry Terms: Not Available to Industry
How to cite: pMXs-IP-EGFP-mAtg5 was a gift from Noboru Mizushima (Addgene plasmid # 38196 ; http://n2t.net/addgene:38196 ; RRID:Addgene_38196)
