[The description below was written by a language model from this plasmid's Addgene catalogue record and pLannotate feature annotations shown in this document.]
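Description:
pMXs-IP-EGFP-mAtg5 is a Moloney murine leukemia virus-based retroviral expression plasmid built on the pMXs-IP backbone, designed for stable delivery of an EGFP-tagged mouse Atg5 into mammalian cells. In bacteria it is maintained as a high-copy plasmid through a ColE1/pUC-type origin and selected with ampicillin via the β-lactamase gene and its promoter. The sequenced record is about 7.5 kb.

The retroviral portion is flanked by MMLV long terminal repeats. Downstream of the 5′ LTR lie the packaging signal (Ψ), a truncated gag segment lacking its start codon, and a pol-derived region carrying a splice acceptor. These elements allow the transcript to be encapsidated when the plasmid is introduced into a packaging cell line that supplies the viral proteins in trans. No separate internal promoter is annotated, so expression appears to be driven from the 5′ LTR. The payload is an EGFP coding sequence followed by the mouse Atg5 open reading frame (roughly 830 bp, cloned at NotI sites), giving an N-terminal EGFP fusion. An EMCV IRES followed by the puromycin N-acetyltransferase gene sits downstream on the same transcript, so puromycin selection enriches for cells that also express the fusion. The annotation tool labels part of the 3′ LTR region as a ΔU3 fragment next to a larger LTR match. The record does not otherwise describe the vector as self-inactivating.

Atg5 is a core autophagy protein, so the fluorescent fusion is suited to generating stable cell lines in which it can be followed by microscopy. This fits the associated study on autophagosome formation in mammalian cells.
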