Features (pLannotate 1.2.2; 17 found; start..end, strand, type, name):
     22..615     +  LTR            LTR: long terminal repeat from Moloney murine leukemia virus
    678..877     +  misc_feature   MMLV Ψ: packaging signal of Moloney murine leukemia virus (MMLV)
    929..1017    +  misc_feature   MESV Ψ (fragment): packaging signal of murine embryonic stem cell virus
   1094..1510    +  CDS            gag (truncated): truncated Moloney murine leukemia virus (MMLV) gag gene lacking the start codon
   1520..1894    +  misc_feature   pol region: Moloney murine leukemia virus (MMLV) pol region containing the splice acceptor site
   1986..2702    +  CDS            EGFP: EGFP is a basic (constitutively fluorescent) green fluorescent protein published in 1996, derived from Aequorea victoria. It is reported to be a rapidly-maturing weak dimer with moderate acid sensitivity.
   2724..3548    +  CDS            Atg5: ATG5_MOUSE - Also known as Apg5l. Experimental evidence at protein level: Swiss-Prot protein existence level 1. (Microbial infection) May act as a proviral factor. In association with ATG12, negatively regulates the innate antiviral immune response by impairing the type I IFN production pathway upon vesicular stomatitis virus (VSV) infection. From Mus musculus (Mouse).
   3552..3601    +  misc_feature   MCS (fragment): pBluescript multiple cloning site
   3598..3628    +  misc_feature   MCS (fragment): multiple cloning site
   3809..4271    +  misc_feature   IRES: internal ribosome entry site (IRES) of the encephalomyocarditis virus (EMCV)
   4291..4887    +  CDS            PuroR (fragment): puromycin N-acetyltransferase; pac from Streptomyces; confers resistance to puromycin
   4936..5057    +  LTR            3' LTR (ΔU3) (fragment): self-inactivating 3' long terminal repeat (LTR) from Moloney murine leukemia virus
   5058..5527    +  LTR            LTR: long terminal repeat from Moloney murine leukemia virus
   5593..5645    -  CDS            lacI (fragment): lac repressor; lacI; The lac repressor binds to the lac operator to inhibit transcription in E. coli. This inhibition can be relieved by adding lactose or isopropyl-β-D-thiogalactopyranoside (IPTG).
   5828..6416    -  rep_origin     ori: high-copy-number ColE1/pMB1/pBR322/pUC origin of replication
   6580..7440    -  CDS            AmpR: β-lactamase; bla; confers resistance to ampicillin, carbenicillin, and related antibiotics
   7441..7545    -  promoter       AmpR promoter: bla
>Addgene plasmid #38196 | pMXs-IP-EGFP-mAtg5 | addgene full sequence | sequence record 261742 | Addgene NGS Result
CCCGAAAAGTGCCACCTGCATAATGAAAGACCCCACCTGTAGGTTTGGCAAGCTAGCTTAAGTAACGCCA
TTTTGCAAGGCATGGAAAAATACATAACTGAGAATAGAAAAGTTCAGATCAAGGTCAGGAACAGATGGAA
CAGCTGAATATGGGCCAAACAGGATATCTGTGGTAAGCAGTTCCTGCCCCGGCTCAGGGCCAAGAACAGA
TGGAACAGCTGAATATGGGCCAAACAGGATATCTGTGGTAAGCAGTTCCTGCCCCGGCTCAGGGCCAAGA
ACAGATGGTCCCCAGATGCGGTCCAGCCCTCAGCAGTTTCTAGAGAACCATCAGATGTTTCCAGGGTGCC
CCAAGGACCTGAAATGACCCTGTGCCTTATTTGAACTAACCAATCAGTTCGCTTCTCGCTTCTGTTCGCG
CGCTTCTGCTCCCCGAGCTCAATAAAAGAGCCCACAACCCCTCACTCGGCGCGCCAGTCCTCCGATTGAC
TGAGTCGCCCGGGTACCCGTGTATCCAATAAACCCTCTTGCAGTTGCATCCGACTTGTGGTCTCGCTGTT
CCTTGGGAGGGTCTCCTCTGAGTGATTGACTACCCGTCAGCGGGGGTCTTTCATTTGGGGGCTCGTCCGG
GATCGGGAGACCCCTGCCCAGGGACCACCGACCCACCACCGGGAGGTAAGCTGGCCAGCAACTTATCTGT
GTCTGTCCGATTGTCTAGTGTCTATGACTGATTTTATGCGCCTGCGTCGGTACTAGTTAGCTAACTAGCT
CTGTATCTGGCGGACCCGTGGTGGAACTGACGAGTTCGGAACACCCGGCCGCAACCCTGGGAGACGTCCC
AGGGACTTCGGGGGCCGTTTTTGTGGCCCGACCTGAGTCCAAAAATCCCGATCGTTTTGGACTCTTTGGT
GCACCCCCCTAATAGGAGGGATATGTGGTTCTGGTAGGAGACGAGAACCTAAAACAGTTCCCGCCTCCGT
CTGAATTTTTGCTTTCGGTTTGGGACCGAAGCCGCGCCGCGCGTCTTGTCTGCTGCAGCATCGTTCTGTG
TTGTCTCTGTCTGACTGTGTTTCTGTATTTGTCTGAAAATTAGGGCCAGACTGTTACCACTCCCTTAAGT
TTGACCTTAGGTCACTGGAAAGATGTCGAGCGGATCGCTCACAACCAGTCGGTAGATGTCAAGAAGAGAC
GTTGGGTTACCTTCTGCTCTGCAGAATGGCCAACCTTTAACGTCGGATGGCCGCGAGACGGCACCTTTAA
CCGAGACCTCATCACCCAGGTTAAGATCAAGGTCTTTTCACCTGGCCCGCATGGACACCCAGACCAGGTC
CCCTACATCGTGACCTGGGAAGCCTTGGCTTTTGACCCCCCTCCCTGGGTCAAGCCCTTTGTACACCCTA
AGCCTCCGCCTCCTCTTCCTCCATCCGCCCCGTCTCTCCCCCTTGAACCTCCTCGTTCGACCCCGCCTCG
ATCCTCCCTTTATCCAGCCCTCACTCCTTCTCTAGGCGCCCCCATATGGCCATATGAGATCTTATATGGG
GCACCCCCGCCCCTTGTAAACTTCCCTGACCCTGACATGACAAGAGTTACTAACAGCCCCTCTCTCCAAG
CTCACTTACAGGCTCTCTACTTAGTCCAGCACGAAGTCTGGAGACCTCTGGCGGCAGCCTACCAAGAACA
ACTGGACCGACCGGTGGTACCTCACCCTTACCGAGTCGGCGACACAGTGTGGGTCCGCCGACACCAGACT
AAGAACCTAGAACCTCGCTGGAAAGGACCTTACACAGTCCTGCTGACCACCCCCACCGCCCTCAAAGTAG
ACGGCATCGCAGCTTGGATACACGCCGCCCACGTGAAGGCTGCCGACCCCGGGGGTGGACCATCCTCTAG
ACTGCCGGATCTAGCTAGTTAATTAAGGATCCCAGTGTGGTGGTACGGGAATTCCTGCAGGCCTCGAGGG
CCGGCGCGCCGCGGCCGCCGCCACCATGGTGAGCAAGGGCGAGGAGCTGTTCACCGGGGTGGTGCCCATC
CTGGTCGAGCTGGACGGCGACGTAAACGGCCACAAGTTCAGCGTGTCCGGCGAGGGCGAGGGCGATGCCA
CCTACGGCAAGCTGACCCTGAAGTTCATCTGCACCACCGGCAAGCTGCCCGTGCCCTGGCCCACCCTCGT
GACCACCCTGACCTACGGCGTGCAGTGCTTCAGCCGCTACCCCGACCACATGAAGCAGCACGACTTCTTC
AAGTCCGCCATGCCCGAAGGCTACGTCCAGGAGCGCACCATCTTCTTCAAGGACGACGGCAACTACAAGA
CCCGCGCCGAGGTGAAGTTCGAGGGCGACACCCTGGTGAACCGCATCGAGCTGAAGGGCATCGACTTCAA
GGAGGACGGCAACATCCTGGGGCACAAGCTGGAGTACAACTACAACAGCCACAACGTCTATATCATGGCC
GACAAGCAGAAGAACGGCATCAAGGTGAACTTCAAGATCCGCCACAACATCGAGGACGGCAGCGTGCAGC
TCGCCGACCACTACCAGCAGAACACCCCCATCGGCGACGGCCCCGTGCTGCTGCCCGACAACCACTACCT
GAGCACCCAGTCCGCCCTGAGCAAAGACCCCAACGAGAAGCGCGATCACATGGTCCTGCTGGAGTTCGTG
ACCGCCGCCGGGATCACTCTCGGCATGGACGAGCTGTACAAGTCCGGACTCAGATCCCCCGGGATGACAG
ATGACAAAGATGTGCTTCGAGATGTGTGGTTTGGACGAATTCCAACTTGCTTTACTCTCTATCAGGATGA
GATAACTGAAAGAGAAGCAGAACCATACTATTTGCTTTTGCCAAGAGTCAGCTATTTGACGTTGGTAACT
GACAAAGTGAAAAAGCACTTTCAGAAGGTTATGAGACAAGAAGATGTTAGTGAGATATGGTTTGAATATG
AAGGCACACCCCTGAAATGGCATTATCCAATTGGTTTACTATTTGATCTTCTTGCATCAAGTTCAGCTCT
TCCTTGGAACATCACAGTACATTTCAAGAGTTTTCCAGAAAAGGACCTTCTACACTGTCCATCCAAGGAT
GCGGTTGAGGCTCACTTTATGTCGTGTATGAAAGAAGCTGATGCTTTAAAGCATAAAAGTCAAGTGATCA
ACGAAATGCAGAAAAAAGACCACAAGCAGCTCTGGATGGGACTGCAGAATGACAGATTTGACCAGTTTTG
GGCCATCAACCGGAAACTCATGGAATATCCTCCAGAAGAAAATGGATTTCGTTATATCCCCTTTAGAATA
TATCAGACCACGACGGAGCGGCCTTTCATCCAGAAGCTGTTCCGGCCTGTGGCCGCAGATGGACAGCTGC
ACACACTTGGAGATCTCCTCAGAGAAGTCTGTCCTTCCGCAGTCGCCCCTGAAGATGGAGAGAAGAGGAG
CCAGGTGATGATTCACGGGATAGAGCCAATGCTGGAAACCCCTCTGCAGTGGCTGAGCGAGCATCTGAGC
TACCCAGATAACTTTCTTCATATTAGCATTGTCCCCCAGCCAACAGATTGACCCGGGCTGCAGGAATTCG
ATATCAAGCTTATCGATACCGTCGACCTCGACGGTACCGCGGGCCCGGGATCCACCGGATCTAGATAACT
GATCATAATCAGCCATACCACATTTGTAGGCGGCCGCTACGTAAATTCCGCCCCCCCCCCCCTCTCCCTC
CCCCCCCCTAACGTTACTGGCCGAAGCCGCTTGGAATAAGGCCGGTGTGCGTTTGTCTATATGTTATTTT
CCACCATATTGCCGTCTTTTGGCAATGTGAGGGCCCGGAAACCTGGCCCTGTCTTCTTGACGAGCATTCC
TAGGGGTCTTTCCCCTCTCGCCAAAGGAATGCAAGGTCTGTTGAATGTCGTGAAGGAAGCAGTTCCTCTG
GAAGCTTCTTGAAGACAAACAACGTCTGTAGCGACCCTTTGCAGGCAGCGGAACCCCCCACCTGGCGACA
GGTGCCTCTGCGGCCAAAAGCCACGTGTATAAGATACACCTGCAAAGGCGGCACAACCCCAGTGCCACGT
TGTGAGTTGGATAGTTGTGGAAAGAGTCAAATGGCTCTCCTCAAGCGTATTCAACAAGGGGCTGAAGGAT
GCCCAGAAGGTACCCCATTGTATGGGATCTGATCTGGGGCCTCGGTGCACATGCTTTACATGTGTTTAGT
CGAGGTTAAAAAAACGTCTAGGCCCCCCGAACCACGGGGACGTGGTTTTCCTTTGAAAAACACGATGATA
ATATGGCCACAACCATGGTTACCGAGTACAAGCCCACGGTGCGCCTCGCCACCCGCGACGACGTCCCCAG
GGCCGTACGCACCCTCGCCGCCGCGTTCGCCGACTACCCCGCCACGCGCCACACCGTCGATCCGGACCGC
CACATCGAGCGGGTCACCGAGCTGCAAGAACTCTTCCTCACGCGCGTCGGGCTCGACATCGGCAAGGTGT
GGGTCGCGGACGACGGCGCCGCGGTGGCGGTCTGGACCACGCCGGAGAGCGTCGAAGCGGGGGCGGTGTT
CGCCGAGATCGGCCCGCGCATGGCCGAGTTGAGCGGTTCCCGGCTGGCCGCGCAGCAACAGATGGAAGGC
CTCCTGGCGCCGCACCGGCCCAAGGAGCCCGCGTGGTTCCTGGCCACCGTCGGCGTCTCGCCCGACCACC
AGGGCAAGGGTCTGGGCAGCGCCGTCGTGCTCCCCGGAGTGGAGGCGGCCGAGCGCGCCGGGGTGCCCGC
CTTCCTGGAGACCTCCGCGCCCCGCAACCTCCCCTTCTACGAGCGGCTCGGCTTCACCGTCACCGCCGAC
GTCGAGGTGCCCGAAGGACCGCGCACCTGGTGCATGACCCGCAAGCCCGGTGCCTGAGTCGACGATAAAA
TAAAAGATTTTATTTAGTCTCCAGAAAAAGGGGGGAATGAAAGACCCCACCTGTAGGTTTGGCAAGCTAG
CTTAAGTAACGCCATTTTGCAAGGCATGGAAAAATACATAACTGAGAATAGAGAAGTTCAGATCAAGGTC
AGGAACAGATGGAACAGCTGAATATGGGCCAAACAGGATATCTGTGGTAAGCAGTTCCTGCCCCGGCTCA
GGGCCAAGAACAGATGGAACAGCTGAATATGGGCCAAACAGGATATCTGTGGTAAGCAGTTCCTGCCCCG
GCTCAGGGCCAAGAACAGATGGTCCCCAGATGCGGTCCAGCCCTCAGCAGTTTCTAGAGAACCATCAGAT
GTTTCCAGGGTGCCCCAAGGACCTGAAATGACCCTGTGCCTTATTTGAACTAACCAATCAGTTCGCTTCT
CGCTTCTGTTCGCGCGCTTCTGCTCCCCGAGCTCAATAAAAGAGCCCACAACCCCTCACTCGGGGCGCCA
GTCCTCCGATTGACTGAGTCGCCCGGGTACCCGTGTATCCAATAAACCCTCTTGCAGTTGCATCCGACTT
GTGGTCTCGCTGTTCCTTGGGAGGGTCTCCTCTGAGTGATTGACTACCCGTCAGCGGGGGTCTTTCACAT
GCAGCATGTATCAAAATTAATTTGGTTTTTTTTCTTAAGTATTTACATTAAATGGCCATAGTTGCATTAA
TGAATCGGCCAACGCGCGGGGAGAGGCGGTTTGCGTATTGGGCGCTCTTCCGCTTCCTCGCTCACTGACT
CGCTGCGCTCGGTCGTTCGGCTGCGGCGAGCGGTATCAGCTCACTCAAAGGCGGTAATACGGTTATCCAC
AGAATCAGGGGATAACGCAGGAAAGAACATGTGAGCAAAAGGCCAGCAAAAGGCCAGGAACCGTAAAAAG
GCCGCGTTGCTGGCGTTTTTCCATAGGCTCCGCCCCCCTGACGAGCATCACAAAAATCGACGCTCAAGTC
AGAGGTGGCGAAACCCGACAGGACTATAAAGATACCAGGCGTTTCCCCCTGGAAGCTCCCTCGTGCGCTC
TCCTGTTCCGACCCTGCCGCTTACCGGATACCTGTCCGCCTTTCTCCCTTCGGGAAGCGTGGCGCTTTCT
CATAGCTCACGCTGTAGGTATCTCAGTTCGGTGTAGGTCGTTCGCTCCAAGCTGGGCTGTGTGCACGAAC
CCCCCGTTCAGCCCGACCGCTGCGCCTTATCCGGTAACTATCGTCTTGAGTCCAACCCGGTAAGACACGA
CTTATCGCCACTGGCAGCAGCCACTGGTAACAGGATTAGCAGAGCGAGGTATGTAGGCGGTGCTACAGAG
TTCTTGAAGTGGTGGCCTAACTACGGCTACACTAGAAGAACAGTATTTGGTATCTGCGCTCTGCTGAAGC
CAGTTACCTTCGGAAAAAGAGTTGGTAGCTCTTGATCCGGCAAACAAACCACCGCTGGTAGCGGTGGTTT
TTTTGTTTGCAAGCAGCAGATTACGCGCAGAAAAAAAGGATCTCAAGAAGATCCTTTGATCTTTTCTACG
GGGTCTGACGCTCAGTGGAACGAAAACTCACGTTAAGGGATTTTGGTCATGAGATTATCAAAAAGGATCT
TCACCTAGATCCTTTTGCGGCCGGCCGCAAATCAATCTAAAGTATATATGAGTAAACTTGGTCTGACAGT
TACCAATGCTTAATCAGTGAGGCACCTATCTCAGCGATCTGTCTATTTCGTTCATCCATAGTTGCCTGAC
TCCCCGTCGTGTAGATAACTACGATACGGGAGGGCTTACCATCTGGCCCCAGTGCTGCAATGATACCGCG
AGACCCACGCTCACCGGCTCCAGATTTATCAGCAATAAACCAGCCAGCCGGAAGGGCCGAGCGCAGAAGT
GGTCCTGCAACTTTATCCGCCTCCATCCAGTCTATTAATTGTTGCCGGGAAGCTAGAGTAAGTAGTTCGC
CAGTTAATAGTTTGCGCAACGTTGTTGCCATTGCTACAGGCATCGTGGTGTCACGCTCGTCGTTTGGTAT
GGCTTCATTCAGCTCCGGTTCCCAACGATCAAGGCGAGTTACATGATCCCCCATGTTGTGCAAAAAAGCG
GTTAGCTCCTTCGGTCCTCCGATCGTTGTCAGAAGTAAGTTGGCCGCAGTGTTATCACTCATGGTTATGG
CAGCACTGCATAATTCTCTTACTGTCATGCCATCCGTAAGATGCTTTTCTGTGACTGGTGAGTACTCAAC
CAAGTCATTCTGAGAATAGTGTATGCGGCGACCGAGTTGCTCTTGCCCGGCGTCAATACGGGATAATACC
GCGCCACATAGCAGAACTTTAAAAGTGCTCATCATTGGAAAACGTTCTTCGGGGCGAAAACTCTCAAGGA
TCTTACCGCTGTTGAGATCCAGTTCGATGTAACCCACTCGTGCACCCAACTGATCTTCAGCATCTTTTAC
TTTCACCAGCGTTTCTGGGTGAGCAAAAACAGGAAGGCAAAATGCCGCAAAAAAGGGAATAAGGGCGACA
CGGAAATGTTGAATACTCATACTCTTCCTTTTTCAATATTATTGAAGCATTTATCAGGGTTATTGTCTCA
TGAGCGGATACATATTTGAATGTATTTAGAAAAATAAACAAATAGGGGTTCCGCGCACATTTC
