>Addgene plasmid #38196 | pMXs-IP-EGFP-mAtg5 | addgene partial sequence | sequence record 90082 | EGFP-C 5'-CATGGTCCTGCTGGAGTTCGTG-3'
TCTCGGCATGGACGAGCTGTACAAGTCCGGACTCAGATCCCCCGGGATGACAGATGACAAAGATGTGCTT
CGAGATGTGTGGTTTGGACGAATTCCAACTTGCTTTACTCTCTATCAGGATGAGATAACTGAAAGAGAAG
CAGAACCATACTATTTGCTTTTGCCAAGAGTCAGCTATTTGACGTTGGTAACTGACAAAGTGAAAAAGCA
CTTTCAGAAGGTTATGAGACAAGAAGATGTTAGTGAGATATGGTTTGAATATGAAGGCACACCCCTGAAA
TGGCATTATCCAATTGGTTTACTATTTGATCTTCTTGCATCAAGTTCAGCTCTTCCTTGGAACATCACAG
TACATTTCAAGAGTTTTCCAGAAAAGGACCTTCTACACTGTCCATCCAAGGATGCGGTTGAGGCTCACTT
TATGTCGTGTATGAAAGAAGCTGATGCTTTAAAGCATAAAAGTCAAGTGATCAACGAAATGCAGAAAAAA
GACCACAAGCAGCTCTGGATGGGACTGCAGAATGACAGATTTGACCAGTTTTGGGCCATCAACCGGAAAC
TCATGGAATATCCTCCAGAAGAAAATGGATTTCGTTATATCCCCTTTAGAATATATCAGACCACGACGGA
GCGGCCTTTCATCCAGAAGCTGTTCCGGCCTGTGGCCGCAGATGGACAGCTGCACACACTTGGAGATCTC
CTCAGAGAAGTCTGTCCTTCCGCAGTCGCCCCTGAAGATGGAGAGAAGAGGAGCCAGGTGATGATTCACG
GGATAGAGCCAATGCTGGAAACCCCTCTGCAGTGGCTGAGCGAGCATCTGAGCTACCCAGATAACTTTCT
TCATATTAGCATTGTCCCCCAGCCAACAGATTGACCCGGGCTGCAGGAATTCGATATCAAGCTTATCGAT
ACCGTCGACCTCGACGGTACCGCGGGCCCGGGATCCACCGGATCTAGATAACTGATCATAATCAGCCATA
CCACATTTGTAGGCGGGCGCTACG
